>Addgene plasmid #168724 | pDONR223 HCoV-OC43 S_stop | depositor partial sequence | sequence record 326933 | Inserted CDS with Stop codon
ATGTTTTTGATACTTTTAATTTCCTTACCAACGGCTTTTGCTGTTATAGGAGATTTAAAGTGTACTTCAG
ATAATATTAATGATAAAGACACCGGTCCTCCTCCTATAAGTACTGATACTGTTGATGTTACTAATGGTTT
GGGTACTTATTATGTTTTAGATCGTGTGTATTTAAATACTACGTTGTTTCTTAATGGTTATTACCCTACT
TCAGGTTCCACATATCGTAATATGGCACTGAAGGGAAGTGTACTATTGAGCAGACTATGGTTTAAACCAC
CATTTCTTTCTGATTTTATTAATGGTATTTTTGCTAAGGTCAAAAATACCAAGGTTATTAAAGATCGTGT
AATGTATAGTGAGTTCCCTGCTATAACTATAGGTAGTACTTTTGTAAATACATCCTATAGTGTGGTAGTA
CAACCACGTACAATCAATTCAACACAGGATGGTGATAATAAATTACAAGGTCTTTTAGAGGTCTCTGTTT
GCCAGTATAATATGTGCGAGTACCCACAAACGATTTGTCATCCTAACCTGGGTAATCATCGCAAAGAACT
ATGGCATTTGGATACAGGTGTTGTTTCCTGTTTATATAAGCGTAATTTCACATATGATGTGAATGCTGAT
TATTTGTATTTTCATTTTTATCAAGAAGGTGGTACTTTTTATGCATATTTTACAGACACTGGTGTTGTTA
CTAAGTTTTTGTTTAATGTTTATTTAGGCATGGCGCTTTCACACTATTATGTCATGCCTCTGACTTGTAA
TAGTAAGCTTACTTTAGAATATTGGGTTACACCTCTCACTTCTAGACAATATTTACTCGCTTTCAATCAA
GATGGTATTATTTTTAATGCTGTTGATTGTATGAGTGATTTTATGAGTGAGATTAAGTGTAAAACACAAT
CTATAGCACCACCTACTGGTGTTTATGAATTAAACGGTTACACTGTTCAGCCAATCGCAGATGTTTACCG
ACGTAAACCTAATCTTCCCAATTGCAATATAGAAGCTTGGCTTAATGATAAGTCGGTGCCCTCTCCATTA
AATTGGGAACGTAAGACATTTTCAAATTGTAATTTTAATATGAGCAGCCTGATGTCTTTTATTCAGGCAG
ACTCATTTACTTGTAATAATATTGATGCTGCTAAGATATATGGTATGTGTTTTTCCAGCATAACTATAGA
TAAGTTTGCTATACCCAATGGCAGGAAGGTTGACCTACAATTGGGTAATTTGGGCTATTTGCAGTCATTT
AACTATAGAATTGATACTACTGCAACAAGTTGTCAGTTGTATTATAATTTACCTGCTGCTAATGTTTCTG
TTAGCAGGTTTAATCCTTCTACTTGGAATAAGAGATTTGGTTTTATAGAAGATTCTGTTTTTAAGCCTCG
ACCTGCAGGTGTTCTTACTAATCATGATGTAGTTTATGCACAACACTGTTTCAAAGCTCCTAAAAATTTC
TGTCCGTGTAAATTGAATGGTTCGTGTGTAGGTAGTGGTCCTGGTAAAAATAATGGTATAGGCACTTGTC
CTGCAGGTACTAATTATTTAACTTGTGATAATTTGTGCACTCCTGATCCTATTACATTTACAGGTACTTA
TAAGTGCCCCCAAACTAAATCTTTAGTTGGCATAGGTGAGCACTGTTCGGGTCTTGCTGTTAAAAGTGAT
TATTGTGGAGGCAATTCTTGTACTTGCCGACCACAAGCATTTTTGGGTTGGTCTGCAGACTCTTGTTTAC
AAGGAGACAAGTGTAATATTTTTGCTAATTTTATTTTGCATGATGTTAATAGTGGTCTTACTTGTTCTAC
TGATTTACAAAAAGCTAACACAGACATAATTCTTGGTGTTTGTGTTAATTATGACCTCTATGGTATTTTA
GGCCAAGGCATTTTTGTTGAGGTTAATGCGACTTATTATAATAGTTGGCAGAACCTTTTATATGATTCTA
ATGGTAATCTCTACGGTTTTAGAGACTACATAACAAACAGAACTTTTATGATTCGTAGTTGCTATAGCGG
TCGTGTTTCTGCGGCCTTTCACGCTAACTCTTCCGAACCAGCATTGCTATTTCGGAATATTAAATGCAAC
TACGTTTTTAATAATAGTCTTACACGACAGCTGCAACCCATTAACTATTTTGATAGTTATCTTGGTTGTG
TTGTCAATGCTTATAATAGTACTGCTATTTCTGTTCAAACATGTGATCTCACAGTAGGTAGTGGTTACTG
TGTGGATTACTCTAAAAACAGACGAAGTCGTGGAGCGATTACCACTGGTTATCGGTTTACTAATTTTGAG
CCATTTACTGTTAATTCAGTAAACGATAGTTTAGAACCTGTAGGTGGTTTGTATGAAATTCAAATACCTT
CAGAGTTTACTATAGGTAATATGGTGGAGTTTATTCAAACAAGCTCTCCTAAAGTTACTATTGATTGTGC
TGCATTTGTCTGTGGTGATTATGCAGCATGTAAATCACAGTTGGTTGAATATGGTAGTTTCTGTGATAAC
ATTAATGCCATACTCACAGAAGTAAATGAACTACTTGACACTACACAGTTGCAAGTAGCTAATAGTTTAA
TGAATGGTGTTACTCTTAGCACTAAGCTTAAAGATGGCGTTAATTTCAATGTAGACGACATCAATTTTTC
CCCTGTATTAGGTTGTCTAGGCAGCGAATGTAGTAAAGCTTCCAGTAGATCTGCTATAGAGGATTTACTT
TTTGATAAAGTAAAGTTATCTGATGTCGGTTTTGTTGAGGCTTATAATAATTGTACAGGAGGTGCCGAAA
TTAGGGACCTCATTTGTGTGCAAAGTTATAAAGGCATCAAAGTGTTGCCTCCACTGCTCTCAGAAAATCA
GATCAGTGGATACACTTTGGCTGCCACCTCTGCTAGTCTATTTCCTCCTTGGACAGCAGCAGCAGGTGTA
CCATTTTATTTAAATGTTCAGTATCGCATTAATGGGCTTGGTGTCACCATGGATGTGCTAAGTCAAAATC
AAAAGCTTATT
[126 nt withheld, positions 3022-3147]
CTCTCTAATAGATTTGGTGCTATAAGTGCTTCTTTACAAGAAATTCTATCTAGACTTGATGCTCTTGAAG
CGGAAGCTCAGATAGATAGACTTATTAATGGTCGTCTTACCGCTCTTAATGCTTATGTTTCTCAACAGCT
TAGTGATTCTACACTGGTAAAATTTAGTGCAGCACAAGCTATGGAGAAGGTTAATGAATGTGTCAAAAGC
CAATCATCTAGGATAAATTTCTGTGGTAATGGTAATCATATTATATCATTAGTGCAGAATGCTCCATATG
GTTTGTATTTTATCCACTTTAGTTATGTCCCTACTAAGTATGTCACAGCGAGGGTTAGTCCTGGTCTGTG
CATTGCTGGTGATAGAGGTATAGCTCCTAAGAGTGGTTATTTTGTTAATGTAAATAATACTTGGATGTAC
ACTGGTAGTGGTTACTACTACCCTGAACCTATAACTGAAAATAATGTTGTTGTTATGAGTACCTGCGCTG
TTAATTATACTAAAGCGCCGTATGTAATGCTGAACACTTCAATACCCAACCTTCCTGATTTTAAGGAAGA
GTTGGATCAATGGTTTAAAAATCAAACATCAGTGGCACCAGATTTGTCACTTGATTAT
[84 nt withheld, positions 3766-3849]
CTCAAGGACATTGGTACATATGAATATTATGTAAAATGGCCTTGGTATGTATGGCTTTTAATCTGCCTTG
CTGGTGTAGCTATGCTTGTTTTACTATTCTTCATATGCTGTTGTACAGGATGTGGGACTAGTTGTTTTAA
GAAATGTGGTGGTTGTTGTGATGATTATACTGGATACCAGGAGTTAGTAATCAAAACTTCACATGACGAC
TAA
