[The description below was written by a language model from this plasmid's Addgene catalogue record.]
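Description:
pDONR223 HCoV-OC43 S_stop is a Gateway Entry clone built on the pDONR223 donor backbone (about 5 kb without insert) and carrying the S open reading frame, a 4,062 bp insert. The name indicates that the gene comes from human coronavirus OC43, where S encodes the spike glycoprotein, although the species field of the record says only "Other". The plasmid is propagated in standard E. coli cloning strains such as DH5alpha under spectinomycin selection. The record gives no copy number and lists no origin of replication, and no feature table is provided, so individual backbone elements cannot be confirmed from the available information.

The insert was introduced by Gateway recombination. In an Entry clone of this kind the ORF normally sits between attL recombination sites, which allows it to be moved in a single LR reaction into any compatible Destination vector. The Entry vector is not described as having a promoter for expressing the insert, so expression elements, tags and host-specific features would come from the chosen Destination vector. The "_stop" suffix suggests that the ORF retains a stop codon, which would suit native or N-terminally tagged expression rather than C-terminal fusions; the record does not spell this out. M13 forward and reverse primer sites flank the cassette for sequence verification.

The construct belongs to a collection of human coronavirus protein-coding sequences assembled as a flexible, multipurpose Gateway resource. It serves as a source clone for generating spike expression constructs for downstream assays.
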