Addgene plasmid #168724: pDONR223 HCoV-OC43 S_stop
Purpose: Gateway-compatible Entry vector
Depositing lab: Fritz Roth. Depositing organization: Sinai Health System. Publication: A resource of human coronavirus protein-coding sequences in a flexible, multipurpose Gateway Entry clone collection. Weller B, Lin CW, Pogoutse O, Sauer M, Marin-de la Rosa N, Strobel A, Young V, Knapp JJ, Rayhan A, Falter C, Kim DK, Roth FP, Falter-Braun P. G3 (Bethesda). 2023 Jul 5;13(7):jkad105. doi: 10.1093/g3journal/jkad105. PubMed 37267226.
Backbone
  Vector backbone: pDONR223
  Backbone manufacturer: Rual et al, Genome Res. 14:2128-2135, 2004.
  Backbone size w/o insert (bp): 5005
  Vector type: Other
Growth in bacteria
  Bacterial resistance: Spectinomycin, 50 μg/mL
  Growth temperature: 37°C
  Growth strain: DH5alpha
  Copy number: Unknown
Gene/Insert
  Gene/Insert name: S
  Species: Other
  Insert size (bp): 4062
  Entrez Gene: S (a.k.a. EYW02_gp4)
  Cloning method: Gateway Cloning
  Sequencing primers: 5′ m13-For; 3′ m13-Rev
Resource information
  A portion of this plasmid was derived from a plasmid made by: Falter-Braun Lab
Terms and licenses: Academic/Nonprofit Terms; Industry Terms
How to cite: pDONR223 HCoV-OC43 S_stop was a gift from Fritz Roth (Addgene plasmid # 168724 ; http://n2t.net/addgene:168724 ; RRID:Addgene_168724)
